Addgene plasmid #73017: pQCXIP-VEGFA121
Purpose: Retroviral expression of human VEGFA121
Depositing lab: Michael Grusch. Depositing organization: Medical University of Vienna.
Backbone
  Vector backbone: pQCXIP
  Backbone manufacturer: Clontech
  Backbone size w/o insert (bp): 7200
  Total vector size (bp): 7650
  Vector type: Mammalian Expression, Retroviral
  Selectable markers: Puromycin
Growth in bacteria
  Bacterial resistance: Ampicillin, 100 μg/mL
  Growth temperature: 37°C
  Growth strain: NEB Stable
  Copy number: High Copy
Gene/Insert
  Gene/Insert name: VEGFA
  Species: H. sapiens (human)
  Insert size (bp): 450
  GenBank ID: 7422
  Entrez Gene: VEGFA (a.k.a. L-VEGF, MVCD1, VEGF, VPF)
  Promoter: CMV
  Cloning method: Restriction Enzyme; 5′ cloning site BamHI (not destroyed); 3′ cloning site EcoRI (not destroyed)
  Sequencing primers: 5′ LNCX; 3′ pLP-LNCX-rev
Terms and licenses: Academic/Nonprofit Terms; Industry Terms: Not Available to Industry
How to cite: pQCXIP-VEGFA121 was a gift from Michael Grusch (Addgene plasmid # 73017 ; http://n2t.net/addgene:73017 ; RRID:Addgene_73017)
