[The description below was written by a language model from this plasmid's Addgene catalogue record and pLannotate feature annotations shown in this document.]
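Description:
pQCXIP-VEGFA121 is a self-inactivating gammaretroviral expression vector built on the Clontech pQCXIP backbone for delivering the 121-residue isoform of human VEGFA into mammalian cells. In bacteria it is propagated as a high-copy plasmid through a ColE1/pUC-type origin with ampicillin selection (AmpR under its own bla promoter). The catalogue lists a total size of about 7.65 kb, close to the 7,625 nt depositor sequence from which the feature table was generated.

The viral transcript is driven by a hybrid 5′ end in which the CMV immediate early enhancer/promoter is fused to a truncated Moloney murine sarcoma virus LTR. This allows strong production of genomic RNA in packaging cells. It is followed by the Ψ packaging signal and a truncated, start-codon-less gag fragment that extends the packaging region. The 3′ LTR carries a U3 deletion, so after reverse transcription and integration the LTR promoter activity is lost and expression depends on the internal CMV enhancer/promoter. That internal promoter drives a bicistronic message: the roughly 450 bp VEGFA insert, cloned between BamHI and EcoRI, then an EMCV IRES and the puromycin N-acetyltransferase gene. Puromycin-resistant transduced cells should therefore also express VEGFA. The annotation tool matched the insert to the bovine VEGFA entry, but the catalogue states it is human. The small fragments labelled chicken β-actin promoter, dmpM, Mos, env, rop and bom are probably backbone remnants or incidental matches rather than functional parts. An SV40 promoter also lies in the backbone outside the LTRs.

The stated purpose is retroviral expression of VEGFA121, a growth factor active in angiogenesis, and puromycin selection allows stable cell lines to be made.
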