Features (pLannotate 1.2.2; 22 found; start..end, strand, type, name):
    309..512     +  promoter       CMV promoter: human cytomegalovirus (CMV) immediate early promoter
    513..688     +  LTR            5' LTR (truncated): truncated long terminal repeat from Moloney murine sarcoma virus
    810..1084    +  misc_feature   MESV Ψ (fragment): packaging signal of murine embryonic stem cell virus
   1151..1567    +  CDS            gag (truncated): truncated Moloney murine leukemia virus (MMLV) gag gene lacking the start codon
   1604..1907    +  enhancer       CMV enhancer: human cytomegalovirus immediate early enhancer
   1908..2111    +  promoter       CMV promoter: human cytomegalovirus (CMV) immediate early promoter
   2284..2703    +  CDS            VEGFA (fragment): VEGFA_BOVIN - Also known as VEGF. Experimental evidence at protein level: Swiss-Prot protein existence level 1. Growth factor active in angiogenesis, vasculogenesis and endothelial cell growth. Induces endothelial cell proliferation, promotes cell migration, inhibits apoptosis and induces permeabilization of blood vessels. Binds to the FLT1/VEGFR1 and KDR/VEGFR2 receptors, heparan sulfate and heparin (By similarity). Binding to NRP1 receptor initiates a signaling pathway needed for motor neuron axon guidance and cell body migration, including for the caudal migration of facial motor neurons fr
   2735..2755    -  promoter       chicken β-actin promoter (fragment): contains a 21-bp deletion relative to the standard chicken β-actin promoter
   2863..3325    +  misc_feature   IRES: internal ribosome entry site (IRES) of the encephalomyocarditis virus (EMCV)
   3358..3957    +  CDS            PuroR: puromycin N-acetyltransferase; pac from Streptomyces alboniger; confers resistance to puromycin
   4007..4072    +  CDS            dmpM (fragment): DMPM_STRAD - Protein inferred from homology: Swiss-Prot protein existence level 3. From Streptomyces alboniger.
   4085..4156    +  CDS            Mos (fragment): MOS_MOUSE - Experimental evidence at transcript level: Swiss-Prot protein existence level 2. From Mus musculus (Mouse).
   4189..4289    +  CDS            env (fragment): murine leukemia virus gPr80 envelope polyprotein precursor; env; proteolytically cleaved into gp70SU and p15TM subunits
   4331..4756    +  LTR            3' LTR (ΔU3): self-inactivating 3' long terminal repeat (LTR) from Moloney murine leukemia virus
   4825..4865    +  CDS            rop (fragment): Rop protein, which maintains plasmids at low copy number; rop
   4967..5005    +  misc_feature   bom (fragment): basis of mobility region from pBR322
   5022..5351    +  promoter       SV40 promoter: SV40 enhancer and early promoter
   5357..5458    +  misc_feature   bom (fragment): basis of mobility region from pBR322
   5644..6232    -  rep_origin     ori: high-copy-number ColE1/pMB1/pBR322/pUC origin of replication
   6403..7263    -  CDS            AmpR: β-lactamase; bla; confers resistance to ampicillin, carbenicillin, and related antibiotics
   7264..7368    -  promoter       AmpR promoter: bla
   7554..308     +  enhancer       CMV enhancer (across the origin): human cytomegalovirus immediate early enhancer
>Addgene plasmid #73017 | pQCXIP-VEGFA121 | depositor full sequence | sequence record 133914 | pQCXIP-VEGFA121 sequence 7625 bps
TCCGCGTTACATAACTTACGGTAAATGGCCCGCCTGGCTGACCGCCCAACGACCCCCGCCCATTGACGTC
AATAATGACGTATGTTCCCATAGTAACGCCAATAGGGACTTTCCATTGACGTCAATGGGTGGAGTATTTA
CGGTAAACTGCCCACTTGGCAGTACATCAAGTGTATCATATGCCAAGTACGCCCCCTATTGACGTCAATG
ACGGTAAATGGCCCGCCTGGCATTATGCCCAGTACATGACCTTATGGGACTTTCCTACTTGGCAGTACAT
CTACGTATTAGTCATCGCTATTACCATGGTGATGCGGTTTTGGCAGTACATCAATGGGCGTGGATAGCGG
TTTGACTCACGGGGATTTCCAAGTCTCCACCCCATTGACGTCAATGGGAGTTTGTTTTGGCACCAAAATC
AACGGGACTTTCCAAAATGTCGTAACAACTCCGCCCCATTGACGCAAATGGGCGGTAGGCGTGTACGGTG
GGAGGTCTATATAAGCAGAGCTCAATAAAAGAGCCCACAACCCCTCACTCGGCGCGCCAGTCTTCCGATA
GACTGCGTCGCCCGGGTACCCGTATTCCCAATAAAGCCTCTTGCTGTTTGCATCCGAATCGTGGTCTCGC
TGTTCCTTGGGAGGGTCTCCTCTGAGTGATTGACTACCCACGACGGGGGTCTTTCATTTGGGGGCTCGTC
CGGGATTTGGAGACCCCTGCCCAGGGACCACCGACCCACCACCGGGAGGTAAGCTGGCCAGCAACTTATC
TGTGTCTGTCCGATTGTCTAGTGTCTATGTTTGATGTTATGCGCCTGCGTCTGTACTAGTTAGCTAACTA
GCTCTGTATCTGGCGGACCCGTGGTGGAACTGACGAGTTCTGAACACCCGGCCGCAACCCTGGGAGACGT
CCCAGGGACTTTGGGGGCCGTTTTTGTGGCCCGACCTGAGGAAGGGAGTCGATGTGGAATCCGACCCCGT
CAGGATATGTGGTTCTGGTAGGAGACGAGAACCTAAAACAGTTCCCGCCTCCGTCTGAATTTTTGCTTTC
GGTTTGGAACCGAAGCCGCGCGTCTTGTCTGCTGCAGCGCTGCAGCATCGTTCTGTGTTGTCTCTGTCTG
ACTGTGTTTCTGTATTTGTCTGAAAATTAGGGCCAGACTGTTACCACTCCCTTAAGTTTGACCTTAGGTC
ACTGGAAAGATGTCGAGCGGATCGCTCACAACCAGTCGGTAGATGTCAAGAAGAGACGTTGGGTTACCTT
CTGCTCTGCAGAATGGCCAACCTTTAACGTCGGATGGCCGCGAGACGGCACCTTTAACCGAGACCTCATC
ACCCAGGTTAAGATCAAGGTCTTTTCACCTGGCCCGCATGGACACCCAGACCAGGTCCCCTACATCGTGA
CCTGGGAAGCCTTGGCTTTTGACCCCCCTCCCTGGGTCAAGCCCTTTGTACACCCTAAGCCTCCGCCTCC
TCTTCCTCCATCCGCCCCGTCTCTCCCCCTTGAACCTCCTCGTTCGACCCCGCCTCGATCCTCCCTTTAT
CCAGCCCTCACTCCTTCTCTAGGCGCCGGAATTGAAGATCTGGGGGATCGATCCTCTAGAGTCCGTTACA
TAACTTACGGTAAATGGCCCGCCTGGCTGACCGCCCAACGACCCCCGCCCATTGACGTCAATAATGACGT
ATGTTCCCATAGTAACGCCAATAGGGACTTTCCATTGACGTCAATGGGTGGAGTATTTACGGTAAACTGC
CCACTTGGCAGTACATCAAGTGTATCATATGCCAAGTACGCCCCCTATTGACGTCAATGACGGTAAATGG
CCCGCCTGGCATTATGCCCAGTACATGACCTTATGGGACTTTCCTACTTGGCAGTACATCTACGTATTAG
TCATCGCTATTACCATGGTGATGCGGTTTTGGCAGTACATCAATGGGCGTGGATAGCGGTTTGACTCACG
GGGATTTCCAAGTCTCCACCCCATTGACGTCAATGGGAGTTTGTTTTGGCACCAAAATCAACGGGACTTT
CCAAAATGTCGTAACAACTCCGCCCCATTGACGCAAATGGGCGGTAGGCGTGTACGGTGGGAGGTCTATA
TAAGCAGAGCTCGTTTAGTGAACCGTCAGATCGCCTGGAGACGCCATCCACGCTGTTTTGACCTCCATAG
AAGACACCGGGACCGATCCAGCCTCCGCGGCCGGGAACGGTGCATTGGAACGGACCTGCAGGAATTGATC
CGCGGCCGCACCGGTAGGCCTCGTACGCTTAATTAACGGATCCATGAACTTTCTGCTGTCTTGGGTGCAT
TGGAGCCTTGCCTTGCTGCTCTACCTCCACCATGCCAAGTGGTCCCAGGCTGCACCCATGGCAGAAGGAG
GAGGGCAGAATCATCACGAAGTGGTGAAGTTCATGGATGTCTATCAGCGCAGCTACTGCCATCCAATCGA
GACCCTGGTGGACATCTTCCAGGAGTACCCTGATGAGATCGAGTACATCTTCAAGCCATCCTGTGTGCCC
CTGATGCGATGCGGGGGCTGCTGCAATGACGAGGGCCTGGAGTGTGTGCCCACTGAGGAGTCCAACATCA
CCATGCAGATTATGCGGATCAAACCTCACCAAGGCCAGCACATAGGAGAGATGAGCTTCCTACAGCACAA
CAAATGTGAATGCAGACCAAAGAAAGATAGAGCAAGACAAGAAAAATGTGACAAGCCGAGGCGGTGAGGA
ATTCCGCCCCCCCCCCCCCCCCCCCTCTCCCTCCCCCCCCCCTAACGTTACTGGCCGAAGCCGCTTGGAA
TAAGGCCGGTGTGCGTTTGTCTATATGTTATTTTCCACCATATTGCCGTCTTTTGGCAATGTGAGGGCCC
GGAAACCTGGCCCTGTCTTCTTGACGAGCATTCCTAGGGGTCTTTCCCCTCTCGCCAAAGGAATGCAAGG
TCTGTTGAATGTCGTGAAGGAAGCAGTTCCTCTGGAAGCTTCTTGAAGACAAACAACGTCTGTAGCGACC
CTTTGCAGGCAGCGGAACCCCCCACCTGGCGACAGGTGCCTCTGCGGCCAAAAGCCACGTGTATAAGATA
CACCTGCAAAGGCGGCACAACCCCAGTGCCACGTTGTGAGTTGGATAGTTGTGGAAAGAGTCAAATGGCT
CTCCTCAAGCGTATTCAACAAGGGGCTGAAGGATGCCCAGAAGGTACCCCATTGTATGGGATCTGATCTG
GGGCCTCGGTGCACATGCTTTACATGTGTTTAGTCGAGGTTAAAAAAACGTCTAGGCCCCCCGAACCACG
GGGACGTGGTTTTCCTTTGAAAAACACGATGATAAGCTTGCCACAACCCACAAGGAGACGACCTTCCATG
ACCGAGTACAAGCCCACGGTGCGCCTCGCCACCCGCGACGACGTCCCCCGGGCCGTACGCACCCTCGCCG
CCGCGTTCGCCGACTACCCCGCCACGCGCCACACCGTCGACCCGGACCGCCACATCGAGCGGGTCACCGA
GCTGCAAGAACTCTTCCTCACGCGCGTCGGGCTCGACATCGGCAAGGTGTGGGTCGCGGACGACGGCGCC
GCGGTGGCGGTCTGGACCACGCCGGAGAGCGTCGAAGCGGGGGCGGTGTTCGCCGAGATCGGCCCGCGCA
TGGCCGAGTTGAGCGGTTCCCGGCTGGCCGCGCAGCAACAGATGGAAGGCCTCCTGGCGCCGCACCGGCC
CAAGGAGCCCGCGTGGTTCCTGGCCACCGTCGGCGTCTCGCCCGACCACCAGGGCAAGGGTCTGGGCAGC
GCCGTCGTGCTCCCCGGAGTGGAGGCGGCCGAGCGCGCCGGGGTGCCCGCCTTCCTGGAGACCTCCGCGC
CCCGCAACCTCCCCTTCTACGAGCGGCTCGGCTTCACCGTCACCGCCGACGTCGAGGTGCCCGAAGGACC
GCGCACCTGGTGCATGACCCGCAAGCCCGGTGCCTGACGCCCGCCCCACGACCCGCAGCGCCCGACCGAA
AGGAGCGCACGACCCCATGGCTCCGACCGAAGCCACCCGGGGCGGCCCCGCCGACCCCGCACCCGCCCCC
GAGGCCCACCGACTCTAGTCGAGGGCTGCAGCGCTGCAGAGGCCGAGTGCAGAACTGCTCCAAAGGGACC
TCAAGGCTTTCCGAGGGACACTAGGCTGACTCCATCGAGCCAGTGTAGAGATAAGCTTATCGATTAGTCC
AATTTGTTAAAGACAGGATATCAGTGGTCCAGGCTCTAGTTTTGACTCAACAATATCACCAGCTGAAGCC
TATAGAGTACGAGCCATAGATAAAATAAAAGATTTTATTTAGTCTCCAGAAAAAGGGGGGAATGAAAGAC
CCCACCTGTAGGTTTGGCAAGCTAGCTTAAGTAACGCCATTTTGCAAGGCATGGAAAAATACATAACTGA
GAATAGAGAAGTTCAGATCAAGGTCAGGAACAGATGGAACAGGGTCGACCCTAGAGAACCATCAGATGTT
TCCAGGGTGCCCCAAGGACCTGAAATGACCCTGTGCCTTATTTGAACTAACCAATCAGTTCGCTTCTCGC
TTCTGTTCGCGCGCTTCTGCTCCCCGAGCTCAATAAAAGAGCCCACAACCCCTCACTCGGGGCGCCAGTC
CTCCGATTGACTGAGTCGCCCGGGTACCCGTGTATCCAATAAACCCTCTTGCAGTTGCATCCGACTTGTG
GTCTCGCTGTTCCTTGGGAGGGTCTCCTCTGAGTGATTGACTACCCGTCAGCGGGGGTCTTTCATTTGGG
GGCTCGTCCGGGATCGGGAGACCCCTGCCCAGGGACCACCGACCCACCACCGGGAGGTAAGCTGGCTGCC
TCGCGCGTTTCGGTGATGACGGTGAAAACCTCTGACACATGCAGCTCCCGGAGACGGTCACAGCTTGTCT
GTAAGCGGATGCCGGGAGCAGACAAGCCCGTCAGGGCGCGTCAGCGGGTGTTGGCGGGTGTCGGGGCGCA
GCCATGACCCAGTCACGTAGCGATAGCGGAGTGTAGATCCGGCTGTGGAATGTGTGTCAGTTAGGGTGTG
GAAAGTCCCCAGGCTCCCCAGCAGGCAGAAGTATGCAAAGCATGCATCTCAATTAGTCAGCAACCAGGTG
TGGAAAGTCCCCAGGCTCCCCAGCAGGCAGAAGTATGCAAAGCATGCATCTCAATTAGTCAGCAACCATA
GTCCCGCCCCTAACTCCGCCCATCCCGCCCCTAACTCCGCCCAGTTCCGCCCATTCTCCGCCCCATGGCT
GACTAATTTTTTTTATTTATGCAGAGGCCGAGGCCGCCTCGGCCTCTGAGCTATTCCAGAAGTAGTGAGG
AGGCTTTTTTGGAGGCCTAGGCTTTTGCAAAAAGCTTACTGGCTTAACTATGCGGCATCAGAGCAGATTG
TACTGAGAGTGCACCATATGCGGTGTGAAATACCGCACAGATGCGTAAGGAGAAAATACCGCATCAGGCG
CTCTTCCGCTTCCTCGCTCACTGACTCGCTGCGCTCGGTCGTTCGGCTGCGGCGAGCGGTATCAGCTCAC
TCAAAGGCGGTAATACGGTTATCCACAGAATCAGGGGATAACGCAGGAAAGAACATGTGAGCAAAAGGCC
AGCAAAAGGCCAGGAACCGTAAAAAGGCCGCGTTGCTGGCGTTTTTCCATAGGCTCCGCCCCCCTGACGA
GCATCACAAAAATCGACGCTCAAGTCAGAGGTGGCGAAACCCGACAGGACTATAAAGATACCAGGCGTTT
CCCCCTGGAAGCTCCCTCGTGCGCTCTCCTGTTCCGACCCTGCCGCTTACCGGATACCTGTCCGCCTTTC
TCCCTTCGGGAAGCGTGGCGCTTTCTCATAGCTCACGCTGTAGGTATCTCAGTTCGGTGTAGGTCGTTCG
CTCCAAGCTGGGCTGTGTGCACGAACCCCCCGTTCAGCCCGACCGCTGCGCCTTATCCGGTAACTATCGT
CTTGAGTCCAACCCGGTAAGACACGACTTATCGCCACTGGCAGCAGCCACTGGTAACAGGATTAGCAGAG
CGAGGTATGTAGGCGGTGCTACAGAGTTCTTGAAGTGGTGGCCTAACTACGGCTACACTAGAAGGACAGT
ATTTGGTATCTGCGCTCTGCTGAAGCCAGTTACCTTCGGAAAAAGAGTTGGTAGCTCTTGATCCGGCAAA
CAAACCACCGCTGGTAGCGGTGGTTTTTTTGTTTGCAAGCAGCAGATTACGCGCAGAAAAAAAGGATCTC
AAGAAGATCCTTTGATCTTTTCTACGGGGTCTGACGCTCAGTGGAACGAAAACTCACGTTAAGGGATTTT
GGTCATGAGATTATCAAAAAGGATCTTCACCTAGATCCTTTTAAATTAAAAATGAAGTTTTAAATCAATC
TAAAGTATATATGAGTAAACTTGGTCTGACAGTTACCAATGCTTAATCAGTGAGGCACCTATCTCAGCGA
TCTGTCTATTTCGTTCATCCATAGTTGCCTGACTCCCCGTCGTGTAGATAACTACGATACGGGAGGGCTT
ACCATCTGGCCCCAGTGCTGCAATGATACCGCGAGACCCACGCTCACCGGCTCCAGATTTATCAGCAATA
AACCAGCCAGCCGGAAGGGCCGAGCGCAGAAGTGGTCCTGCAACTTTATCCGCCTCCATCCAGTCTATTA
ATTGTTGCCGGGAAGCTAGAGTAAGTAGTTCGCCAGTTAATAGTTTGCGCAACGTTGTTGCCATTGCTGC
AGGCATCGTGGTGTCACGCTCGTCGTTTGGTATGGCTTCATTCAGCTCCGGTTCCCAACGATCAAGGCGA
GTTACATGATCCCCCATGTTGTGCAAAAAAGCGGTTAGCTCCTTCGGTCCTCCGATCGTTGTCAGAAGTA
AGTTGGCCGCAGTGTTATCACTCATGGTTATGGCAGCACTGCATAATTCTCTTACTGTCATGCCATCCGT
AAGATGCTTTTCTGTGACTGGTGAGTACTCAACCAAGTCATTCTGAGAATAGTGTATGCGGCGACCGAGT
TGCTCTTGCCCGGCGTCAACACGGGATAATACCGCGCCACATAGCAGAACTTTAAAAGTGCTCATCATTG
GAAAACGTTCTTCGGGGCGAAAACTCTCAAGGATCTTACCGCTGTTGAGATCCAGTTCGATGTAACCCAC
TCGTGCACCCAACTGATCTTCAGCATCTTTTACTTTCACCAGCGTTTCTGGGTGAGCAAAAACAGGAAGG
CAAAATGCCGCAAAAAAGGGAATAAGGGCGACACGGAAATGTTGAATACTCATACTCTTCCTTTTTCAAT
ATTATTGAAGCATTTATCAGGGTTATTGTCTCATGAGCGGATACATATTTGAATGTATTTAGAAAAATAA
ACAAATAGGGGTTCCGCGCACATTTCCCCGAAAAGTGCCACCTGACGTCTAAGAAACCATTATTATCATG
ACATTAACCTATAAAAATAGGCGTATCACGAGGCCCTTTCGTCTTCAAGAATTAGCTTGGCCATTGCATA
CGTTGTATCCATATCATAATATGTACATTTATATTGGCTCATGTCCAACATTACCGCCATGTTGACATTG
ATTATTGACTAGTTATTAATAGTAATCAATTACGGGGTCATTAGTTCATAGCCCATATATGGAGT
