>Addgene plasmid #73017 | pQCXIP-VEGFA121 | addgene partial sequence | sequence record 135986 | LNCX 5'-AGCTCGTTTAGTGAACCGTCAGATC-3'
TTTGACCTCCATAGAAGACACCGGGACCGATCCAGCCTCCGCGGCCGGGAACGGTGCATTGGAACGGACC
TGCAGGAATTGATCCGCGGCCGCACCGGTAGGCCTCGTACGCTTAATTAACGGATCCATGAACTTTCTGC
TGTCTTGGGTGCATTGGAGCCTTGCCTTGCTGCTCTACCTCCACCATGCCAAGTGGTCCCAGGCTGCACC
CATGGCAGAAGGAGGAGGGCAGAATCATCACGAAGTGGTGAAGTTCATGGATGTCTATCAGCGCAGCTAC
TGCCATCCAATCGAGACCCTGGTGGACATCTTCCAGGAGTACCCTGATGAGATCGAGTACATCTTCAAGC
CATCCTGTGTGCCCCTGATGCGATGCGGGGGCTGCTGCAATGACGAGGGCCTGGAGTGTGTGCCCACTGA
GGAGTCCAACATCACCATGCAGATTATGCGGATCAAACCTCACCAAGGCCAGCACATAGGAGAGATGAGC
TTCCTACAGCACAACAAATGTGAATGCAGACCAAAGAAAGATAGAGCAAGACAAGAAAAATGTGACAAGC
CGAGGCGGTGAGGAATTCCGCC
